Addgene plasmid #135900: D87_Ld_301610
Purpose: Expression of Leishmania donovani ectodomain in mammalian cells
Depositing lab: Gavin Wright. Depositing organization: Wellcome Sanger Institute. Publication: Systematic identification of genes encoding cell surface and secreted proteins that are essential for in vitro growth and infection in Leishmania donovani. Roberts AJ, Ong HB, Clare S, Brandt C, Harcourt K, Franssen SU, Cotton JA, Muller-Sienerth N, Wright GJ. PLoS Pathog. 2022 Feb 24;18(2):e1010364. doi: 10.1371/journal.ppat.1010364. eCollection 2022 Feb. PubMed 35202447.
Backbone
  Vector backbone: pTT3
  Backbone manufacturer: Yves Durocher, NRC
  Backbone size w/o insert (bp): 6132
  Vector type: Mammalian Expression
Growth in bacteria
  Bacterial resistance: Ampicillin, 100 μg/mL
  Growth temperature: 37°C
  Growth strain: DH5alpha
  Copy number: High Copy
Gene/Insert
  Gene/Insert name: hypothetical protein, conserved (alt name: LDPBK_301610)
  Species: Leishmania donovani
  Insert size (bp): 885
  Tag / fusion protein: biotinylation sequence and His tag (C terminal on insert)
  Cloning method: Unknown
Terms and licenses: Academic/Nonprofit Terms; Industry Terms: Not Available to Industry
How to cite: D87_Ld_301610 was a gift from Gavin Wright (Addgene plasmid # 135900 ; http://n2t.net/addgene:135900 ; RRID:Addgene_135900)
