[The description below was written by a language model from this plasmid's Addgene catalogue record and pLannotate feature annotations shown in this document.]
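Description:
D87_Ld_301610 is a mammalian expression plasmid built on the pTT3 backbone for producing a soluble, recombinant ectodomain of a Leishmania donovani protein. It is maintained in E. coli at high copy through a ColE1/pUC-type origin and selected with ampicillin via the β-lactamase gene. The backbone also carries a fragment of the Epstein-Barr virus oriP, which allows episomal retention and amplification in cell lines that supply EBNA1. This element is typical of vectors designed for high-yield transient transfection. Short lac, tet and bla fragments near the bacterial origin appear to be cloning remnants without a role in expression.

The expression cassette is driven by the human CMV immediate early enhancer and promoter. This is followed by adenovirus-derived leader and splice sequences and a chimeric intron fragment, which generally improve transcript processing and translation. The "PTP" hit on the reverse strand probably reflects this adenoviral leader region rather than a real coding payload. A mouse immunoglobulin heavy chain signal sequence lies just upstream of the insert position and directs the product into the secretory pathway, and a rabbit β-globin polyadenylation signal terminates the transcript. The insert is an 885 bp region of a conserved hypothetical protein (LDPBK_301610), fused at its C terminus to a biotinylation sequence and a His tag. Neither the insert nor the tags are annotated in the feature tables, but they fit the unannotated gap between the signal sequence and the poly(A) signal.

The two 7,017 nt sequence records show the same features with different start points. According to the record, the plasmid is used to express this parasite ectodomain in mammalian cells, and the tags should permit purification and biotin-based capture.
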