Features (pLannotate 1.2.2; 17 found; start..end, strand, type, name):
      7..386     +  enhancer       CMV enhancer: human cytomegalovirus immediate early enhancer
    388..587     +  promoter       CMV promoter: human cytomegalovirus (CMV) immediate early promoter
    655..693     +  misc_feature   Ad SA (fragment): adenovirus major late transcript splice acceptor (Friedrich and Soriano, 1991)
    726..935     -  CDS            PTP (fragment): TERM_ADE02 - Experimental evidence at protein level: Swiss-Prot protein existence level 1. Protein covalently bound to the viral DNA that acts as a primer for viral genomic replication by DNA strand displacement. Assembles on the viral origin of replication in an initiation complex with viral polymerase, DBP, host NFIA and host POU2F1/OCT1. During initiation, the polymerase covalently couples the first dCTP with Ser- 580 of pTP. The terminal protein stimulates the template activity over 20 fold compared to protein-free templates. Neo-synthesized viral genomes are linked to two preterminal prot
    966..1055    +  intron         chimeric intron (fragment): chimera between introns from adenovirus and immunoglobulin heavy chain genes
   1074..1120    +  CDS            IgH signal sequence (fragment): signal sequence from the mouse immunoglobulin heavy chain variable region
   2250..2305    +  polyA_signal   β-globin poly(A) signal: rabbit β-globin polyadenylation signal (Gil and Proudfoot, 1987)
   2819..4500    -  rep_origin     oriP (fragment): Epstein-Barr virus oriP replication origin (Yates et al., 2000)
   4627..4731    +  promoter       AmpR promoter: bla
   4732..5592    +  CDS            AmpR: β-lactamase; bla; confers resistance to ampicillin, carbenicillin, and related antibiotics
   5763..6351    +  rep_origin     ori: high-copy-number ColE1/pMB1/pBR322/pUC origin of replication
   6534..6626    +  CDS            lacI (fragment): lac repressor; lacI; The lac repressor binds to the lac operator to inhibit transcription in E. coli. This inhibition can be relieved by adding lactose or isopropyl-β-D-thiogalactopyranoside (IPTG).
   6639..6660    +  protein_bind   CAP binding site: CAP binding activates transcription in the presence of cAMP. E. coli catabolite activator protein
   6675..6705    +  promoter       lac promoter: promoter for the E. coli lac operon
   6713..6729    +  protein_bind   lac operator: The lac repressor binds to the lac operator to inhibit transcription in E. coli. This inhibition can be relieved by adding lactose or isopropyl-β-D-thiogalactopyranoside (IPTG). lac repressor encoded by lacI
   6799..6815    +  promoter       tet promoter (fragment): E. coli promoter for tetracycline efflux protein gene
   6825..6850    -  CDS            bla(M) (fragment): β-lactamase lacking the signal sequence; bla(M); allows cytosolic expression of β-lactamase
>Addgene plasmid #135900 | D87_Ld_301610 | depositor full sequence | sequence record 262379 | Full Sequence
CATGTTGACATTGATTATTGACTAGTTATTAATAGTAATCAATTACGGGGTCATTAGTTCATAGCCCATA
TATGGAGTTCCGCGTTACATAACTTACGGTAAATGGCCCGCCTGGCTGACCGCCCAACGACCCCCGCCCA
TTGACGTCAATAATGACGTATGTTCCCATAGTAACGCCAATAGGGACTTTCCATTGACGTCAATGGGTGG
AGTATTTACGGTAAACTGCCCACTTGGCAGTACATCAAGTGTATCATATGCCAAGTCCGCCCCCTATTGA
CGTCAATGACGGTAAATGGCCCGCCTGGCATTATGCCCAGTACATGACCTTACGGGACTTTCCTACTTGG
CAGTACATCTACGTATTAGTCATCGCTATTACCATGGTGATGCGGTTTTGGCAGTACACCAATGGGCGTG
GATAGCGGTTTGACTCACGGGGATTTCCAAGTCTCCACCCCATTGACGTCAATGGGAGTTTGTTTTGGCA
CCAAAATCAACGGGACTTTCCAAAATGTCGTAATAACCCCGCCCCGTTGACGCAAATGGGCGGTAGGCGT
GTACGGTGGGAGGTCTATATAAGCAGAGCTCGTTTAGTGAACCGTCAGATCCTCACTCTCTTCCGCATCG
CTGTCTGCGAGGGCCAGCTGTTGGGCTCGCGGTTGAGGACAAACTCTTCGCGGTCTTTCCAGTACTCTTG
GATCGGAAACCCGTCGGCCTCCGAACGGTACTCCGCCACCGAGGGACCTGAGCGAGTCCGCATCGACCGG
ATCGGAAAACCTCTCGAGAAAGGCGTCTAACCAGTCACAGTCGCAAGGTAGGCTGAGCACCGTGGCGGGC
GGCAGCGGGTGGCGGTCGGGGTTGTTTCTGGCGGAGGTGCTGCTGATGATGTAATTAAAGTAGGCGGTCT
TGAGACGGCGGATGGTCGAGGTGAGGTGTGGCAGGCTTGAGATCCAGCTGTTGGGGTGAGTACTCCCTCT
CAAAAGCGGGCATTACTTCTGCGCTAAGATTGTCAGTTTCCAAAAACGAGGAGGATTTGATATTCACCTG
GCCCGATCTGGCCATACACTTGAGTGACAATGACATCCACTTTGCCTTTCTCTCCACAGGTGTCCACTCC
CAGGTCCAAGTTTGCCACCATGGAGTTTCAGACCCAGGTACTCATGTCCCTGCTGCTCTGCATGTCTGGT
GCGGCCGCCGCTCCACCTGCCTCAGCCGAAGCCGCCGTTCCCAACTCAGCTGCCAGAACTGTGCCCCCTT
TCGAGCAGTTCTTTGCGCAGTCCTTCCAAGTGAGTGTGATGACTCAGTCCTCTGGCGTGTTTAATGCAAC
CCTGAGAATGAGGGCGTCACCCAACTTTCCCGAACGCGTTCAGGGCGAGCTGATTCCTATTGGTGAAGCC
AAACTTAACAGCCAGAGACAGACGTTGCTCCCCCACTTCCAAAGAACCCGTTCCCTGGAAGATGACCGTC
TTTCCGCACTGTCCTGCTCTATGGCAGCTGGGTTCGGAAGAACAAATAGGAAGAAGAAAGGTAGCACTGA
TGAGAGTGGGTCTGGTGAATTTGCAGTTGCGGGAAAGGAAGAACGCCCAAGCCTGCTGATGGTTGATCTC
CACTTGAGACACTCCGATGCCATGCAGGGGACAGCCTCTGTGTACTACCTGCCGGCAGATCTGATGGCCT
TGCGTGCTCAGAGGGAAGGCATCAAGGAAGGGAGCGCACCACCATCAGCTACAGTGGAATTCGAGTTCAG
AAGTGAAGTGGATCATATGTCCGGGAACCCACTGAGCGATGTTCAGGCACTCGCACACGTATCCAGTGCC
GTGGTCACAATGGGTGGACAGTCAGGCGCCTCTAAGAGCAGCAGTGTTGCCGGGGAGAAGGTGGATGACG
GGAGCGCTGCCGCCACAAGGCAGGGTGGGATCATTTTCAGGTGGATAACTGAACACGAATTTTCCGCCTA
CGTAACTATTCCGATTACTGACAAAACAGGGGCTACATCAACTCATATGGAGCAAATATGGGTGTATGGG
TATGCTGTCCCATCCAAGAGTGTGTTTGATAGGAAGCAGAGAGAATTGCCGCTCGGCGCGCCCGGCAGCC
TGCACCACATCCTGGACGCCCAGAAGATGCTGTGGAACCACAGGGACAGGAACCTGCCTCCTCTGGCCCC
TCTGGGCCCCCACCACCATCACCACCATTGAGTCTAGACACGTGATTAATTAAGGATCCCCCGACCTCGA
CCTCTGGCTAATAAAGGAAATTTATTTTCATTGCAATAGTGTGTTGGAATTTTTTGTGTCTCTCACTCGG
AAGGACATATGGGAGGGCAAATCATTTGGTCGAGATCCCTCGGAGATCTCTAGCTAGAGGATCGATCCCC
GCCCCGGACGAACTAAACCTGACTACGACATCTCTGCCCCTTCTTCGCGGGGCAGTGCATGTAATCCCTT
CAGTTGGTTGGTACAACTTGCCAACTGGGCCCTGTTCCACATGTGACACGGGGGGGGACCAAACACAAAG
GGGTTCTCTGACTGTAGTTGACATCCTTATAAATGGATGTGCACATTTGCCAACACTGAGTGGCTTTCAT
CCTGGAGCAGACTTTGCAGTCTGTGGACTGCAACACAACATTGCCTTTATGTGTAACTCTTGGCTGAAGC
TCTTACACCAATGCTGGGGGACATGTACCTCCCAGGGGCCCAGGAAGACTACGGGAGGCTACACCAACGT
CAATCAGAGGGGCCTGTGTAGCTACCGATAAGCGGACCCTCAAGAGGGCATTAGCAATAGTGTTTATAAG
GCCCCCTTGTTAACCCTAAACGGGTAGCATATGCTTCCCGGGTAGTAGTATATACTATCCAGACTAACCC
TAATTCAATAGCATATGTTACCCAACGGGAAGCATATGCTATCGAATTAGGGTTAGTAAAAGGGTCCTAA
GGAACAGCGATATCTCCCACCCCATGAGCTGTCACGGTTTTATTTACATGGGGTCAGGATTCCACGAGGG
TAGTGAACCATTTTAGTCACAAGGGCAGTGGCTGAAGATCAAGGAGCGGGCAGTGAACTCTCCTGAATCT
TCGCCTGCTTCTTCATTCTCCTTCGTTTAGCTAATAGAATAACTGCTGAGTTGTGAACAGTAAGGTGTAT
GTGAGGTGCTCGAAAACAAGGTTTCAGGTGACGCCCCCAGAATAAAATTTGGACGGGGGGTTCAGTGGTG
GCATTGTGCTATGACACCAATATAACCCTCACAAACCCCTTGGGCAATAAATACTAGTGTAGGAATGAAA
CATTCTGAATATCTTTAACAATAGAAATCCATGGGGTGGGGACAAGCCGTAAAGACTGGATGTCCATCTC
ACACGAATTTATGGCTATGGGCAACACATAATCCTAGTGCAATATGATACTGGGGTTATTAAGATGTGTC
CCAGGCAGGGACCAAGACAGGTGAACCATGTTGTTACACTCTATTTGTAACAAGGGGAAAGAGAGTGGAC
GCCGACAGCAGCGGACTCCACTGGTTGTCTCTAACACCCCCGAAAATTAAACGGGGCTCCACGCCAATGG
GGCCCATAAACAAAGACAAGTGGCCACTCTTTTTTTTGAAATTGTGGAGTGGGGGCACGCGTCAGCCCCC
ACACGCCGCCCTGCGGTTTTGGACTGTAAAATAAGGGTGTAATAACTTGGCTGATTGTAACCCCGCTAAC
CACTGCGGTCAAACCACTTGCCCACAAAACCACTAATGGCACCCCGGGGAATACCTGCATAAGTAGGTGG
GCGGGCCAAGATAGGGGCGCGATTGCTGCGATCTGGAGGACAAATTACACACACTTGCGCCTGAGCGCCA
AGCACAGGGTTGTTGGTCCTCATATTCACGAGGTCGCTGAGAGCACGGTGGGCTAATGTTGCCATGGGTA
GCATATACTACCCAAATATCTGGATAGCATATGCTATCCTAATCTATATCTGGGTAGCATAGGCTATCCT
AATCTATATCTGGGTAGCATATGCTATCCTAATCTATATCTGGGTAGTATATGCTATCCTAATTTATATC
TGGGTAGCATAGGCTATCCTAATCTATATCTGGGTAGCATATGCTATCCTAATCTATATCTGGGTAGTAT
ATGCTATCCTAATCTGTATCCGGGTAGCATATGCTATCCTAATAGAGATTAGGGTAGTATATGCTATCCT
AATTTATATCTGGGTAGCATATACTACCCAAATATCTGGATAGCATATGCTATCCTAATCTATATCTGGG
TAGCATATGCTATCCTAATCTATATCTGGGTAGCATAGGCTATCCTAATCTATATCTGGGTAGCATATGC
TATCCTAATCTATATCTGGGTAGTATATGCTATCCTAATTTATATCTGGGTAGCATAGGCTATCCTAATC
TATATCTGGGTAGCATATGCTATCCTAATCTATATCTGGGTAGTATATGCTATCCTAATCTGTATCCGGG
TAGCATATGCTATCCTCATGATAAGCTGTCAAACATGAGAATTTTCTTGAAGACGAAAGGGCCTCGTGAT
ACGCCTATTTTTATAGGTTAATGTCATGATAATAATGGTTTCTTAGACGTCAGGTGGCACTTTTCGGGGA
AATGTGCGCGGAACCCCTATTTGTTTATTTTTCTAAATACATTCAAATATGTATCCGCTCATGAGACAAT
AACCCTGATAAATGCTTCAATAATATTGAAAAAGGAAGAGTATGAGTATTCAACATTTCCGTGTCGCCCT
TATTCCCTTTTTTGCGGCATTTTGCCTTCCTGTTTTTGCTCACCCAGAAACGCTGGTGAAAGTAAAAGAT
GCTGAAGATCAGTTGGGTGCACGAGTGGGTTACATCGAACTGGATCTCAACAGCGGTAAGATCCTTGAGA
GTTTTCGCCCCGAAGAACGTTTTCCAATGATGAGCACTTTTAAAGTTCTGCTATGTGGCGCGGTATTATC
CCGTGTTGACGCCGGGCAAGAGCAACTCGGTCGCCGCATACACTATTCTCAGAATGACTTGGTTGAGTAC
TCACCAGTCACAGAAAAGCATCTTACGGATGGCATGACAGTAAGAGAATTATGCAGTGCTGCCATAACCA
TGAGTGATAACACTGCGGCCAACTTACTTCTGACAACGATCGGAGGACCGAAGGAGCTAACCGCTTTTTT
GCACAACATGGGGGATCATGTAACTCGCCTTGATCGTTGGGAACCGGAGCTGAATGAAGCCATACCAAAC
GACGAGCGTGACACCACGATGCCTGCAGCAATGGCAACAACGTTGCGCAAACTATTAACTGGCGAACTAC
TTACTCTAGCTTCCCGGCAACAATTAATAGACTGGATGGAGGCGGATAAAGTTGCAGGACCACTTCTGCG
CTCGGCCCTTCCGGCTGGCTGGTTTATTGCTGATAAATCTGGAGCCGGTGAGCGTGGGTCTCGCGGTATC
ATTGCAGCACTGGGGCCAGATGGTAAGCCCTCCCGTATCGTAGTTATCTACACGACGGGGAGTCAGGCAA
CTATGGATGAACGAAATAGACAGATCGCTGAGATAGGTGCCTCACTGATTAAGCATTGGTAACTGTCAGA
CCAAGTTTACTCATATATACTTTAGATTGATTTAAAACTTCATTTTTAATTTAAAAGGATCTAGGTGAAG
ATCCTTTTTGATAATCTCATGACCAAAATCCCTTAACGTGAGTTTTCGTTCCACTGAGCGTCAGACCCCG
TAGAAAAGATCAAAGGATCTTCTTGAGATCCTTTTTTTCTGCGCGTAATCTGCTGCTTGCAAACAAAAAA
ACCACCGCTACCAGCGGTGGTTTGTTTGCCGGATCAAGAGCTACCAACTCTTTTTCCGAAGGTAACTGGC
TTCAGCAGAGCGCAGATACCAAATACTGTTCTTCTAGTGTAGCCGTAGTTAGGCCACCACTTCAAGAACT
CTGTAGCACCGCCTACATACCTCGCTCTGCTAATCCTGTTACCAGTGGCTGCTGCCAGTGGCGATAAGTC
GTGTCTTACCGGGTTGGACTCAAGACGATAGTTACCGGATAAGGCGCAGCGGTCGGGCTGAACGGGGGGT
TCGTGCACACAGCCCAGCTTGGAGCGAACGACCTACACCGAACTGAGATACCTACAGCGTGAGCTATGAG
AAAGCGCCACGCTTCCCGAAGGGAGAAAGGCGGACAGGTATCCGGTAAGCGGCAGGGTCGGAACAGGAGA
GCGCACGAGGGAGCTTCCAGGGGGAAACGCCTGGTATCTTTATAGTCCTGTCGGGTTTCGCCACCTCTGA
CTTGAGCGTCGATTTTTGTGATGCTCGTCAGGGGGGCGGAGCCTATGGAAAAACGCCAGCAACGCGGCCT
TTTTACGGTTCCTGGCCTTTTGCTGGCCTTTTGCTCACATGTTCTTTCCTGCGTTATCCCCTGATTCTGT
GGATAACCGTATTACCGCCTTTGAGTGAGCTGATACCGCTCGCCGCAGCCGAACGACCGAGCGCAGCGAG
TCAGTGAGCGAGGAAGCGGAAGAGCGCCCAATACGCAAACCGCCTCTCCCCGCGCGTTGGCCGATTCATT
AATGCAGCTGGCACGACAGGTTTCCCGACTGGAAAGCGGGCAGTGAGCGCAACGCAATTAATGTGAGTTA
GCTCACTCATTAGGCACCCCAGGCTTTACACTTTATGCTTCCGGCTCGTATGTTGTGTGGAATTGTGAGC
GGATAACAATTTCACACAGGAAACAGCTATGACCATGATTACGCCAAGCTCTAGCTAGAGGTCGACCAAT
TCTCATGTTTGACAGCTTATCATCGCAGATCCGGGCAACGTTGTTGCCATTGCTGCAGGCGCAGAACTGG
TAGGTATGGAAGATCTATACATTGAATCAATATTGGCAATTAGCCATATTAGTCATTGGTTATATAGCAT
AAATCAATATTGGCTATTGGCCATTGCATACGTTGTATCTATATCATAATATGTACATTTATATTGGCTC
ATGTCCAATATGACCGC
