Features (pLannotate 1.2.2; 17 found; start..end, strand, type, name):
      2..201     +  promoter       CMV promoter: human cytomegalovirus (CMV) immediate early promoter
    269..307     +  misc_feature   Ad SA (fragment): adenovirus major late transcript splice acceptor (Friedrich and Soriano, 1991)
    340..549     -  CDS            PTP (fragment): TERM_ADE02 - Experimental evidence at protein level: Swiss-Prot protein existence level 1. Protein covalently bound to the viral DNA that acts as a primer for viral genomic replication by DNA strand displacement. Assembles on the viral origin of replication in an initiation complex with viral polymerase, DBP, host NFIA and host POU2F1/OCT1. During initiation, the polymerase covalently couples the first dCTP with Ser- 580 of pTP. The terminal protein stimulates the template activity over 20 fold compared to protein-free templates. Neo-synthesized viral genomes are linked to two preterminal prot
    580..669     +  intron         chimeric intron (fragment): chimera between introns from adenovirus and immunoglobulin heavy chain genes
    688..734     +  CDS            IgH signal sequence (fragment): signal sequence from the mouse immunoglobulin heavy chain variable region
   1864..1919    +  polyA_signal   β-globin poly(A) signal: rabbit β-globin polyadenylation signal (Gil and Proudfoot, 1987)
   2433..4114    -  rep_origin     oriP (fragment): Epstein-Barr virus oriP replication origin (Yates et al., 2000)
   4241..4345    +  promoter       AmpR promoter: bla
   4346..5206    +  CDS            AmpR: β-lactamase; bla; confers resistance to ampicillin, carbenicillin, and related antibiotics
   5377..5965    +  rep_origin     ori: high-copy-number ColE1/pMB1/pBR322/pUC origin of replication
   6148..6240    +  CDS            lacI (fragment): lac repressor; lacI; The lac repressor binds to the lac operator to inhibit transcription in E. coli. This inhibition can be relieved by adding lactose or isopropyl-β-D-thiogalactopyranoside (IPTG).
   6253..6274    +  protein_bind   CAP binding site: CAP binding activates transcription in the presence of cAMP. E. coli catabolite activator protein
   6289..6319    +  promoter       lac promoter: promoter for the E. coli lac operon
   6327..6343    +  protein_bind   lac operator: The lac repressor binds to the lac operator to inhibit transcription in E. coli. This inhibition can be relieved by adding lactose or isopropyl-β-D-thiogalactopyranoside (IPTG). lac repressor encoded by lacI
   6413..6429    +  promoter       tet promoter (fragment): E. coli promoter for tetracycline efflux protein gene
   6439..6464    -  CDS            bla(M) (fragment): β-lactamase lacking the signal sequence; bla(M); allows cytosolic expression of β-lactamase
   6638..7017    +  enhancer       CMV enhancer: human cytomegalovirus immediate early enhancer
>Addgene plasmid #135900 | D87_Ld_301610 | addgene full sequence | sequence record 274679 | Addgene NGS Result
GTGATGCGGTTTTGGCAGTACACCAATGGGCGTGGATAGCGGTTTGACTCACGGGGATTTCCAAGTCTCC
ACCCCATTGACGTCAATGGGAGTTTGTTTTGGCACCAAAATCAACGGGACTTTCCAAAATGTCGTAATAA
CCCCGCCCCGTTGACGCAAATGGGCGGTAGGCGTGTACGGTGGGAGGTCTATATAAGCAGAGCTCGTTTA
GTGAACCGTCAGATCCTCACTCTCTTCCGCATCGCTGTCTGCGAGGGCCAGCTGTTGGGCTCGCGGTTGA
GGACAAACTCTTCGCGGTCTTTCCAGTACTCTTGGATCGGAAACCCGTCGGCCTCCGAACGGTACTCCGC
CACCGAGGGACCTGAGCGAGTCCGCATCGACCGGATCGGAAAACCTCTCGAGAAAGGCGTCTAACCAGTC
ACAGTCGCAAGGTAGGCTGAGCACCGTGGCGGGCGGCAGCGGGTGGCGGTCGGGGTTGTTTCTGGCGGAG
GTGCTGCTGATGATGTAATTAAAGTAGGCGGTCTTGAGACGGCGGATGGTCGAGGTGAGGTGTGGCAGGC
TTGAGATCCAGCTGTTGGGGTGAGTACTCCCTCTCAAAAGCGGGCATTACTTCTGCGCTAAGATTGTCAG
TTTCCAAAAACGAGGAGGATTTGATATTCACCTGGCCCGATCTGGCCATACACTTGAGTGACAATGACAT
CCACTTTGCCTTTCTCTCCACAGGTGTCCACTCCCAGGTCCAAGTTTGCCACCATGGAGTTTCAGACCCA
GGTACTCATGTCCCTGCTGCTCTGCATGTCTGGTGCGGCCGCCGCTCCACCTGCCTCAGCCGAAGCCGCC
GTTCCCAACTCAGCTGCCAGAACTGTGCCCCCTTTCGAGCAGTTCTTTGCGCAGTCCTTCCAAGTGAGTG
TGATGACTCAGTCCTCTGGCGTGTTTAATGCAACCCTGAGAATGAGGGCGTCACCCAACTTTCCCGAACG
CGTTCAGGGCGAGCTGATTCCTATTGGTGAAGCCAAACTTAACAGCCAGAGACAGACGTTGCTCCCCCAC
TTCCAAAGAACCCGTTCCCTGGAAGATGACCGTCTTTCCGCACTGTCCTGCTCTATGGCAGCTGGGTTCG
GAAGAACAAATAGGAAGAAGAAAGGTAGCACTGATGAGAGTGGGTCTGGTGAATTTGCAGTTGCGGGAAA
GGAAGAACGCCCAAGCCTGCTGATGGTTGATCTCCACTTGAGACACTCCGATGCCATGCAGGGGACAGCC
TCTGTGTACTACCTGCCGGCAGATCTGATGGCCTTGCGTGCTCAGAGGGAAGGCATCAAGGAAGGGAGCG
CACCACCATCAGCTACAGTGGAATTCGAGTTCAGAAGTGAAGTGGATCATATGTCCGGGAACCCACTGAG
CGATGTTCAGGCACTCGCACACGTATCCAGTGCCGTGGTCACAATGGGTGGACAGTCAGGCGCCTCTAAG
AGCAGCAGTGTTGCCGGGGAGAAGGTGGATGACGGGAGCGCTGCCGCCACAAGGCAGGGTGGGATCATTT
TCAGGTGGATAACTGAACACGAATTTTCCGCCTACGTAACTATTCCGATTACTGACAAAACAGGGGCTAC
ATCAACTCATATGGAGCAAATATGGGTGTATGGGTATGCTGTCCCATCCAAGAGTGTGTTTGATAGGAAG
CAGAGAGAATTGCCGCTCGGCGCGCCCGGCAGCCTGCACCACATCCTGGACGCCCAGAAGATGCTGTGGA
ACCACAGGGACAGGAACCTGCCTCCTCTGGCCCCTCTGGGCCCCCACCACCATCACCACCATTGAGTCTA
GACACGTGATTAATTAAGGATCCCCCGACCTCGACCTCTGGCTAATAAAGGAAATTTATTTTCATTGCAA
TAGTGTGTTGGAATTTTTTGTGTCTCTCACTCGGAAGGACATATGGGAGGGCAAATCATTTGGTCGAGAT
CCCTCGGAGATCTCTAGCTAGAGGATCGATCCCCGCCCCGGACGAACTAAACCTGACTACGACATCTCTG
CCCCTTCTTCGCGGGGCAGTGCATGTAATCCCTTCAGTTGGTTGGTACAACTTGCCAACTGGGCCCTGTT
CCACATGTGACACGGGGGGGGACCAAACACAAAGGGGTTCTCTGACTGTAGTTGACATCCTTATAAATGG
ATGTGCACATTTGCCAACACTGAGTGGCTTTCATCCTGGAGCAGACTTTGCAGTCTGTGGACTGCAACAC
AACATTGCCTTTATGTGTAACTCTTGGCTGAAGCTCTTACACCAATGCTGGGGGACATGTACCTCCCAGG
GGCCCAGGAAGACTACGGGAGGCTACACCAACGTCAATCAGAGGGGCCTGTGTAGCTACCGATAAGCGGA
CCCTCAAGAGGGCATTAGCAATAGTGTTTATAAGGCCCCCTTGTTAACCCTAAACGGGTAGCATATGCTT
CCCGGGTAGTAGTATATACTATCCAGACTAACCCTAATTCAATAGCATATGTTACCCAACGGGAAGCATA
TGCTATCGAATTAGGGTTAGTAAAAGGGTCCTAAGGAACAGCGATATCTCCCACCCCATGAGCTGTCACG
GTTTTATTTACATGGGGTCAGGATTCCACGAGGGTAGTGAACCATTTTAGTCACAAGGGCAGTGGCTGAA
GATCAAGGAGCGGGCAGTGAACTCTCCTGAATCTTCGCCTGCTTCTTCATTCTCCTTCGTTTAGCTAATA
GAATAACTGCTGAGTTGTGAACAGTAAGGTGTATGTGAGGTGCTCGAAAACAAGGTTTCAGGTGACGCCC
CCAGAATAAAATTTGGACGGGGGGTTCAGTGGTGGCATTGTGCTATGACACCAATATAACCCTCACAAAC
CCCTTGGGCAATAAATACTAGTGTAGGAATGAAACATTCTGAATATCTTTAACAATAGAAATCCATGGGG
TGGGGACAAGCCGTAAAGACTGGATGTCCATCTCACACGAATTTATGGCTATGGGCAACACATAATCCTA
GTGCAATATGATACTGGGGTTATTAAGATGTGTCCCAGGCAGGGACCAAGACAGGTGAACCATGTTGTTA
CACTCTATTTGTAACAAGGGGAAAGAGAGTGGACGCCGACAGCAGCGGACTCCACTGGTTGTCTCTAACA
CCCCCGAAAATTAAACGGGGCTCCACGCCAATGGGGCCCATAAACAAAGACAAGTGGCCACTCTTTTTTT
TGAAATTGTGGAGTGGGGGCACGCGTCAGCCCCCACACGCCGCCCTGCGGTTTTGGACTGTAAAATAAGG
GTGTAATAACTTGGCTGATTGTAACCCCGCTAACCACTGCGGTCAAACCACTTGCCCACAAAACCACTAA
TGGCACCCCGGGGAATACCTGCATAAGTAGGTGGGCGGGCCAAGATAGGGGCGCGATTGCTGCGATCTGG
AGGACAAATTACACACACTTGCGCCTGAGCGCCAAGCACAGGGTTGTTGGTCCTCATATTCACGAGGTCG
CTGAGAGCACGGTGGGCTAATGTTGCCATGGGTAGCATATACTACCCAAATATCTGGATAGCATATGCTA
TCCTAATCTATATCTGGGTAGCATAGGCTATCCTAATCTATATCTGGGTAGCATATGCTATCCTAATCTA
TATCTGGGTAGTATATGCTATCCTAATTTATATCTGGGTAGCATAGGCTATCCTAATCTATATCTGGGTA
GCATATGCTATCCTAATCTATATCTGGGTAGTATATGCTATCCTAATCTGTATCCGGGTAGCATATGCTA
TCCTAATAGAGATTAGGGTAGTATATGCTATCCTAATTTATATCTGGGTAGCATATACTACCCAAATATC
TGGATAGCATATGCTATCCTAATCTATATCTGGGTAGCATATGCTATCCTAATCTATATCTGGGTAGCAT
AGGCTATCCTAATCTATATCTGGGTAGCATATGCTATCCTAATCTATATCTGGGTAGTATATGCTATCCT
AATTTATATCTGGGTAGCATAGGCTATCCTAATCTATATCTGGGTAGCATATGCTATCCTAATCTATATC
TGGGTAGTATATGCTATCCTAATCTGTATCCGGGTAGCATATGCTATCCTCATGATAAGCTGTCAAACAT
GAGAATTTTCTTGAAGACGAAAGGGCCTCGTGATACGCCTATTTTTATAGGTTAATGTCATGATAATAAT
GGTTTCTTAGACGTCAGGTGGCACTTTTCGGGGAAATGTGCGCGGAACCCCTATTTGTTTATTTTTCTAA
ATACATTCAAATATGTATCCGCTCATGAGACAATAACCCTGATAAATGCTTCAATAATATTGAAAAAGGA
AGAGTATGAGTATTCAACATTTCCGTGTCGCCCTTATTCCCTTTTTTGCGGCATTTTGCCTTCCTGTTTT
TGCTCACCCAGAAACGCTGGTGAAAGTAAAAGATGCTGAAGATCAGTTGGGTGCACGAGTGGGTTACATC
GAACTGGATCTCAACAGCGGTAAGATCCTTGAGAGTTTTCGCCCCGAAGAACGTTTTCCAATGATGAGCA
CTTTTAAAGTTCTGCTATGTGGCGCGGTATTATCCCGTGTTGACGCCGGGCAAGAGCAACTCGGTCGCCG
CATACACTATTCTCAGAATGACTTGGTTGAGTACTCACCAGTCACAGAAAAGCATCTTACGGATGGCATG
ACAGTAAGAGAATTATGCAGTGCTGCCATAACCATGAGTGATAACACTGCGGCCAACTTACTTCTGACAA
CGATCGGAGGACCGAAGGAGCTAACCGCTTTTTTGCACAACATGGGGGATCATGTAACTCGCCTTGATCG
TTGGGAACCGGAGCTGAATGAAGCCATACCAAACGACGAGCGTGACACCACGATGCCTGCAGCAATGGCA
ACAACGTTGCGCAAACTATTAACTGGCGAACTACTTACTCTAGCTTCCCGGCAACAATTAATAGACTGGA
TGGAGGCGGATAAAGTTGCAGGACCACTTCTGCGCTCGGCCCTTCCGGCTGGCTGGTTTATTGCTGATAA
ATCTGGAGCCGGTGAGCGTGGGTCTCGCGGTATCATTGCAGCACTGGGGCCAGATGGTAAGCCCTCCCGT
ATCGTAGTTATCTACACGACGGGGAGTCAGGCAACTATGGATGAACGAAATAGACAGATCGCTGAGATAG
GTGCCTCACTGATTAAGCATTGGTAACTGTCAGACCAAGTTTACTCATATATACTTTAGATTGATTTAAA
ACTTCATTTTTAATTTAAAAGGATCTAGGTGAAGATCCTTTTTGATAATCTCATGACCAAAATCCCTTAA
CGTGAGTTTTCGTTCCACTGAGCGTCAGACCCCGTAGAAAAGATCAAAGGATCTTCTTGAGATCCTTTTT
TTCTGCGCGTAATCTGCTGCTTGCAAACAAAAAAACCACCGCTACCAGCGGTGGTTTGTTTGCCGGATCA
AGAGCTACCAACTCTTTTTCCGAAGGTAACTGGCTTCAGCAGAGCGCAGATACCAAATACTGTTCTTCTA
GTGTAGCCGTAGTTAGGCCACCACTTCAAGAACTCTGTAGCACCGCCTACATACCTCGCTCTGCTAATCC
TGTTACCAGTGGCTGCTGCCAGTGGCGATAAGTCGTGTCTTACCGGGTTGGACTCAAGACGATAGTTACC
GGATAAGGCGCAGCGGTCGGGCTGAACGGGGGGTTCGTGCACACAGCCCAGCTTGGAGCGAACGACCTAC
ACCGAACTGAGATACCTACAGCGTGAGCTATGAGAAAGCGCCACGCTTCCCGAAGGGAGAAAGGCGGACA
GGTATCCGGTAAGCGGCAGGGTCGGAACAGGAGAGCGCACGAGGGAGCTTCCAGGGGGAAACGCCTGGTA
TCTTTATAGTCCTGTCGGGTTTCGCCACCTCTGACTTGAGCGTCGATTTTTGTGATGCTCGTCAGGGGGG
CGGAGCCTATGGAAAAACGCCAGCAACGCGGCCTTTTTACGGTTCCTGGCCTTTTGCTGGCCTTTTGCTC
ACATGTTCTTTCCTGCGTTATCCCCTGATTCTGTGGATAACCGTATTACCGCCTTTGAGTGAGCTGATAC
CGCTCGTCGCAGCCGAACGACCGAGCGCAGCGAGTCAGTGAGCGAGGAAGCGGAAGAGCGCCCAATACGC
AAACCGCCTCTCCCCGCGCGTTGGCCGATTCATTAATGCAGCTGGCACGACAGGTTTCCCGACTGGAAAG
CGGGCAGTGAGCGCAACGCAATTAATGTGAGTTAGCTCACTCATTAGGCACCCCAGGCTTTACACTTTAT
GCTTCCGGCTCGTATGTTGTGTGGAATTGTGAGCGGATAACAATTTCACACAGGAAACAGCTATGACCAT
GATTACGCCAAGCTCTAGCTAGAGGTCGACCAATTCTCATGTTTGACAGCTTATCATCGCAGATCCGGGC
AACGTTGTTGCCATTGCTGCAGGCGCAGAACTGGTAGGTATGGAAGATCTATACATTGAATCAATATTGG
CAATTAGCCATATTAGTCATTGGTTATATAGCATAAATCAATATTGGCTATTGGCCATTGCATACGTTGT
ATCTATATCATAATATGTACATTTATATTGGCTCATGTCCAATATGACCGCCATGTTGACATTGATTATT
GACTAGTTATTAATAGTAATCAATTACGGGGTCATTAGTTCATAGCCCATATATGGAGTTCCGCGTTACA
TAACTTACGGTAAATGGCCCGCCTGGCTGACCGCCCAACGACCCCCGCCCATTGACGTCAATAATGACGT
ATGTTCCCATAGTAACGCCAATAGGGACTTTCCATTGACGTCAATGGGTGGAGTATTTACGGTAAACTGC
CCACTTGGCAGTACATCAAGTGTATCATATGCCAAGTCCGCCCCCTATTGACGTCAATGACGGTAAATGG
CCCGCCTGGCATTATGCCCAGTACATGACCTTACGGGACTTTCCTACTTGGCAGTACATCTACGTATTAG
TCATCGCTATTACCATG
